Addgene plasmid #148089: pAc5.1B-lambdaN-HA-DmPAN3-W707E-dsRNAres_Y
Purpose: Insect Expression of DmPAN3-W707E-dsRNAres
Depositing lab: Elisa Izaurralde. Depositing organization: Max Planck Institute for Developmental Biology. Publication: An asymmetric PAN3 dimer recruits a single PAN2 exonuclease to mediate mRNA deadenylation and decay. Jonas S, Christie M, Peter D, Bhandari D, Loh B, Huntzinger E, Weichenrieder O, Izaurralde E. Nat Struct Mol Biol. 2014 Jul;21(7):599-608. doi: 10.1038/nsmb.2837. Epub 2014 Jun 1. PubMed 24880343.
Backbone
  Vector backbone: Unknown
  Vector type: Insect Expression
Growth in bacteria
  Bacterial resistance: Ampicillin, 100 μg/mL
  Growth temperature: 37°C
  Growth strain: DH5alpha
  Copy number: Low Copy
Gene/Insert
  Gene/Insert name: DmPAN3-W707E-dsRNAres
  Species: D. melanogaster (fly)
  Entrez Gene: CG11486 (a.k.a. Dmel_CG11486, Dmel\CG11486, PAN3)
  Cloning method: Unknown
Terms and licenses: Academic/Nonprofit Terms; Industry Terms: Not Available to Industry
Depositor comments: ORF extracted from NCBI: LD14901 Plasmids from this collection were made available to the research community and donated after the lab closed. Please note that the sequence provided by the depositing laboratory may be theoretical/predicted or based on Sanger sequencing results. There may be discrepancies between sequencing results obtained by Addgene and the depositor sequence. If an Addgene verified sequence is not available, please contact before placing your order to request that our lab fully sequence the plasmid.
How to cite: pAc5.1B-lambdaN-HA-DmPAN3-W707E-dsRNAres_Y was a gift from Elisa Izaurralde (Addgene plasmid # 148089 ; http://n2t.net/addgene:148089 ; RRID:Addgene_148089)
