[The description below was written by a language model from this plasmid's Addgene catalogue record and pLannotate feature annotations shown in this document.]
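Description:
pAc5.1B-lambdaN-HA-DmPAN3-W707E-dsRNAres_Y is an insect-cell expression plasmid of about 7.8 kb. The catalogue lists its backbone as unknown, although the name and the annotated parts point to a pAc5.1-type vector. It is maintained in E. coli through a ColE1/pUC-family origin and selected with ampicillin via the bla gene and its own promoter. The repository lists it as low copy, despite the origin being annotated as a high-copy type. Short fragments annotated as a tetracycline resistance gene and SV40 large T antigen appear to be non-functional backbone remnants.

Expression is driven by the constitutive Drosophila actin 5C promoter and terminated by an SV40 polyadenylation signal. The open reading frame begins with a short fragment of the bacteriophage lambda N protein, followed by an HA epitope (annotated as a partial match to 3xHA, consistent with a single copy). This is followed by the coding sequence of Drosophila melanogaster PAN3 (CG11486), the regulatory subunit of the PAN2–PAN3 poly(A) nuclease complex that shortens mRNA poly(A) tails. A vector-derived V5 tag lies downstream of the insert, but the record does not show whether it is read in frame with PAN3.

The lambda N peptide is the RNA-binding element commonly used to tether a fusion protein to reporter transcripts carrying BoxB hairpins, and the HA tag allows detection or immunoprecipitation. The name indicates a W707E point substitution and a "dsRNAres" version of the ORF. This suggests a coding sequence altered to escape a dsRNA targeting the endogenous transcript, which would suit knockdown-and-complementation experiments. The record states the purpose only as insect expression of this mutant and does not describe the effect of W707E. The sequence is depositor-supplied and may be theoretical.
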