Features (pLannotate 1.2.2; 11 found; start..end, strand, type, name):
     56..2568    +  promoter       Ac5 promoter: Drosophila melanogaster actin 5C promoter
   2588..2653    +  CDS            N (fragment): REGN_LAMBD - Experimental evidence at protein level: Swiss-Prot protein existence level 1. Plays a role as a transcriptional antitermination factor that allows the virus to initiate its lytic phase. Activates expression of the delayed viral early genes by modifying host RNA polymerase (RNAP) into a form that is resistant to termination signals. This antitermination function requires the host NusA protein which serves to stabilize the interaction between antitermination protein N and host RNA polymerase. From Escherichia phage lambda (Bacteriophage lambda).
   2678..2704    +  CDS            3xHA (fragment): three tandem HA epitope tags
   2723..5092    +  CDS            PAN3: PAN3_DROME - Experimental evidence at protein level: Swiss-Prot protein existence level 1. Regulatory subunit of the poly(A)-nuclease (PAN) deadenylation complex, one of two cytoplasmic mRNA deadenylases involved in general and miRNA-mediated mRNA turnover. PAN specifically shortens poly(A) tails of RNA and the activity is stimulated by poly(A)-binding protein (PABP). PAN deadenylation is followed by rapid degradation of the shortened mRNA tails by the CCR4-NOT complex. Deadenylated mRNAs are then degraded by two alternative mechanisms, namely exosome-mediated 3'-5' exonucleolytic degradation,
   5131..5172    +  CDS            V5 tag: epitope tag from simian virus 5
   5272..5406    -  polyA_signal   SV40 poly(A) signal: SV40 polyadenylation signal
   5429..5513    -  CDS            large T antigen (fragment): large T antigen from SV40 (simian virus 40)
   5514..5984    +  CDS            TcR (fragment): tetracycline efflux protein; tet; confers resistance to tetracycline
   6028..6616    -  rep_origin     ori: high-copy-number ColE1/pMB1/pBR322/pUC origin of replication
   6787..7647    -  CDS            AmpR: β-lactamase; bla; confers resistance to ampicillin, carbenicillin, and related antibiotics
   7648..7752    -  promoter       AmpR promoter: bla
>Addgene plasmid #148089 | pAc5.1B-lambdaN-HA-DmPAN3-W707E-dsRNAres_Y | depositor full sequence | sequence record 290536 | Full Sequence
CTTCAAGGAATTAATTCTATATTCTAAAAACACAAATGATACTTCTAAAAAAAATCATGAATGGCATCAA
CTCTGAATCAAATCTTTGCAGATGCACCTACTTCTCATTTCCACTGTCACATCATTTTTCCAGATCTCGC
TGCCTGTTATGTGGCCCACAAACCAAGACACGTTTTATGGCCATTAAAGCTGGCTGATCGTCGCCAAACA
CCAAATACATATCAATATGTACATTCGAGAAAGAAGCGATCAAAGAAGCGTCTTCGGGCGAGTAGGAGAA
TGCGGAGGAGAAGGAGAACGAGCTGATCTAGTATCTCTCCACAATCCAATGCCAACTGACCAACTGGCCA
TATTCGGAGCAATTTGAAGCCAATTTCCATCGCCTGGCGATCGCTCCATTCTTGGCTATATGTTTTTCAC
CGTTCCCGGGGCCATTTTCAAAGACTCGTCGGTAAGATAAGATTGTGTCACTCGCTGTCTCTCTTCATTT
GTCGAAGAATGCTGAGGAATTTCGCGATGACGTCGGCGAGTATTTTGAAGAATGAGAATAATTTGTATTT
ATACGAAAATCAGTTAGTGGAATTTTCTACAAAAACATGTTATCTATAGATAATTTTGTTGCAAAATATG
TTGACTATGACAAAGATTGTATGTATATACCTTTAATGTATTCTCATTTTCTTATGTATTTATAATGGCA
ATGATGATACTGATGATATTTTAAGATGATGCCAGACCACAGGCTGATTTCTGCGTCTTTTGCCGAACGC
AGTGCATGTGCGGTTGTTGTTTTTTGGAATAGTTTCAATTTTCGGACTGTCCGCTTTGATTTCAGTTTCT
TGGCTTATTCAAAAAGCAAAGTAAAGCCAAAAAAGCGAGATGGCAATACCAAATGCGGCAAAACGGTAGT
GGAAGGAAAGGGGTGCGGGGCAGCGGAAGGAAGGGTGGGGCGGGGCGTGGCGGGGTCTGTGGCTGGGCGC
GACGTCACCGACGTTGGAGCCACTCCTTTGACCATGTGTGCGTGTGTGTATTATTCGTGTCTCGCCACTC
GCCGGTTGTTTTTTTCTTTTTATCTCGCTCTCTCTAGCGCCATCTCGTACGCATGCTCAACGCACCGCAT
GTTGCCGTGTCCTTTATGCGTCATTTTGGCTCGAAATAGGCAATTATTTAAACAAAGATTAGTCAACGAA
AACGCTAAAATAAATAAGTCTACAATATGGTTACTTATTGCCATGTGTGTGCAGCCAACGATAGCAACAA
AAGCAACAACACAGTGGCTTTCCCTCTTTCACTTTTTGTTTGCAAGCGCGTGCGAGCAAGACGGCACGAC
CGGCAAACGCAATTACGCTGACAAAGAGCAGACGAAGTTTTGGCCGAAAAACATCAAGGCGCCTGATACG
AATGCATTTGCAATAACAATTGCGATATTTAATATTGTTTATGAAGCTGTTTGACTTCAAAACACACAAA
AAAAAAAATAAAACAAATTATTTGAAAGAGAATTAGGAATCGGACAGCTTATCGTTACGGGCTAACAGCA
CACCGAGACGAAATAGCTTACCTGACGTCACAGCCTCTGGAAGAACTGCCGCCAAGCAGAGAGAGAGAGA
AAAAGAGGGAGAGCAGCTTAGACCGCATGTGCTTGTGTGTGAGGCGTCTCTCTCTTCGTCTCCTGTTTGC
GCAAACGCATAGACTGCACTGAGAAAATCGATTACCTATTTTTTATGAATGAATATTTGCACTATTACTA
TTCAAAACTATTAAGATAGCAATCACATTCAATAGCCAAATACTATACCACCTGAGCGATGCAACGAAAT
GATCAATTTGAGCAAAAATGCTGCATATTTAGGACGGCATCATTATAGAAATGCTTCTTGCTGTGTACTT
TTCTCTCGTCTGGCAGCTGTTTCGCCGTTATTGTTAAAACCGGCTTAAGTTAGGTGTGTTTTCTACGACT
AGTGATGCCCCTACTAGAAGATGTGTGTTGCACAAATGTCCCTGAATAACCAATTTGAAGTGCAGATAGC
AGTAAACGTAAGCTAATATGAATATTATTTAACTGTAATGTTTTAATATCGCTGGACATTACTAATAAAC
CCACTATAAACACATGTACATATGTATGTTTTGGCATACAATGAGTAGTTGGGGAAAAAATGTGTAAAAG
CACCGTGACCATCACAGCATAAAGATAACCAGCTGAAGTATCGAATATGAGTAACCCCCAAATTGAATCA
CATGCCGCAACTGATAGGACCCATGGAAGTACACTCTTCATGGCGATATACAAGACACACACAAGCACGA
ACACCCAGTTGCGGAGGAAATTCTCCGTAAATGAAAACCCAATCGGCGAACAATTCATACCCATATATGG
TAAAAGTTTTGAACGCGACTTGAGAGCGGAGAGCATTGCGGCTGATAAGGTTTTAGCGCTAAGCGGGCTT
TATAAAACGGGCTGCGGGACCAGTTTTCATATCACTACCGTTTGAGTTCTTGTGCTGTGTGGATACTCCT
CCCGACACAAAGCCGCTCCATCAGCCAGCAGTCGTCTAATCCAGAGACCCCGGATCGGGGTACCAACATG
GACGCACAAACACGACGACGTGAGCGTCGCGCTGAGAAACAAGCTCAATGGAAAGCTGCAAACGGTGGAT
CTCCTCCACATATGGCTTACCCATACGATGTTCCAGATTACGCTCCTCCAAGCTTGAATTCTATGTGTTC
CACATACGGCCTGCTTTCATTCGAATTCTCGGACACCGCCGCCATGGACCCGATCTTTTTTTCCCCGACC
AACGGCATTCCCAGTGAATCGAAGCTGGCTACATACATGAACCGCCAAAACGTGGCTACGCCCTCCGGAT
ACGGTTTGAACAATGGATTTAGTCTTCTCAACCTGGACTCCCCGCTCAACAAGAAAAGCCAAGTGACCCC
CCAATCCCCGGAATTTATCCCCACCCGTCTCGGATCCACCCCGAATTTTTACGCCCCGTACCATAATGCC
CCGATGCAGCTATCGAACGGACTGAACGGAGTGAACGGTCTAACGGCTGCTGCTGCTGCGGCCGCCGCCG
CTGCTGCTGCTGCTGCTGCTGCCGTCCCGAGCAGCACCAGTTCCGCCAGCAGCGCTTCCGTCACGATTTC
CAAGACCGCTAATGGCGGAGCTAGCATGCTGGCTTTGCAGAAAACGGCTAGCATTGCTTCAGTTACGATT
GCCCAGCAACAACCGCAACACCCGCAAAAGCAACAGCAACACCCCCCCTCCGTCGGAGGCGGCGCCGTCA
GCGCTGCTAGCGCTCCGATCGCTATCTCGGGAGCCCCGCCCAACCCGGCTGCGGCCCCCTTTGTGTCCTC
CATGAGCGCCCAAACCCCCTTGAAAGGACGAGGAGCTATGATGCGTCAAGAGTCGCCGACCGCTGCTATG
ATCTCCGGAGCCGGTCCGGGCGAAAAATCGCCACCGCACGGGATGACGCCGCACGGAGCATCGCCCATAC
CATCAGCGCTGCCCACCAGCGTGCACCAGGAGAACGTAGGCGGCACCATATACTTCTATCCGACTGCCAA
CGCACAGAACAGCCAGCCCGTCGTCAATTCCATGGTGGTGGATGGAACGCATCCGGCTCTCCATGGCGTG
AGTGCTGTGGCGCCGATGAGTGCGGGCGTTCCGGCGGCCATGATGTACACGGGGCATGTGTATCCGGGAC
CGTCCTCCAACGTGGTCACCATGCAGCCAAAGACGCTGCTGGAGTCGGCCTTCTTTATGCCCGACGAGAT
GCGCGCCGAAGTCCTCGCCCGCAACGAGATCTCTAACCTGATCATGGACGCAGCGGAGGCTGCGCAGCAC
GCTCTACCGCTGGAGGTGGAGAACTACCATGCCCTGTATCCACTGGAACCGCCGGCGCAGCCGTTGCACG
CCAAGCTCACGTTCCCCGCCACCACTTATAGGGCCACGCACAACACGACGGGCTACAAGTACTGCCTGCG
AAGAATACATGGTTTCCGCCTGCAGTCGACCAAGTGCATGACGCTGGTGGAGATGTGGAAGAAGCTGCAG
CACACGAATGTGGTACAACTGCGTGAGGTGTTCACGACGAAAGCATTTGGTGATAACTCTTTAGTATTAG
TGTACGACTATCATCCCGGCTCACAAACATTACTGGCCAAATACTTCACTCCGGCGCCAGAGACCAACGG
GTACACTGATCCATTCCAAGGCGAGGCCCGCCCCTTCAGTCATAAGAGTAACATGCAGCGAACGAGCAAT
GGACCGCTGCTACCGGAGGCCACCATCTGGTCGATCATCATGCAGCTGACCGCCGGCTTAAAAGCCATCC
ACCATGCCGGTCTTGCCTGCAAGGTTCTGGATCCCACAAAGATTATAGTGACGGGCAAGCGTGTACGGTT
TAGCTCATGCTGCATTTCGGATATAACGCAATTCGATCCGAATGCATCCAATCCCTTGGCGCTGGTTAAT
ATGCATCAGCAGGACGATCTGACCGCTTTGGGTCGCTTAGTATTAGCTTTGGCCTGCCGCTGTCTTCAAT
CCGTGCAACGCGACAATGTCCAGTCCAGCATCGATATGGTCACGCGAAACTACTCCACCGATCTGCGAAA
CTTTATTGTTTACCTCTTCACCACCAATAATCGTCGCTCCGTGACCGACCTGATGCCGATGATTGGTGCC
CGCTTCTATACGCAACTGGATGCACTGCAGAGCAAAATTGATATGCAGGAGGACGAGTTGGCCAAGGAGA
TGGAGAACGGGCGGTTATATCGCATTTTGGTCAAACTTAATAGCATCAACGAGCGACCCGACTTTAATCT
GGACTGCACTGAGTCTGAGACTGGTGATAGATACATGTTGAAATTATTCCGTGATTATTTGTTCCATTCC
GTCACTGAGGATGGCCGGCCCTGGCTAGATCACGCACACATTGTACAATGCCTCAACAAGCTGGATGCTG
GCTCCATAGAGCGCGTGCAACTGATGTCCCGCGACGAGCAATCGGTACTCATCGTCTCCTATGCTGAACT
CAAGAATTGTCTGGAGAACGCCTTCTCCGAACTGATGTCAAGTGCGGCCAACTGAGCGGCCGCTCGAGTC
TAGAGGGCCCGCGGTTCGAAGGTAAGCCTATCCCTAACCCTCTCCTCGGTCTCGATTCTACGCGTACCGG
TCATCATCACCATCACCATTGAGTTTAAACCCGCTGATCAGCCTCGACTGTGCCTTCTAAGGCCTGAGCT
CGCTGATCAGCCTCGATCGAGGATCCAGACATGATAAGATACATTGATGAGTTTGGACAAACCACAACTA
GAATGCAGTGAAAAAAATGCTTTATTTGTGAAATTTGTGATGCTATTGCTTTATTTGTAACCATTATAAG
CTGCAATAAACAAGTTAACAACAACAATTGCATTCATTTTATGTTTCAGGTTCAGGGGGAGGTGTGGGAG
GTTTTTTAAAGCAAGTAAAACCTCTACAAATGTGGTATGGCTGATTATGATCAGTCGACCGATGCCCTTG
AGAGCCTTCAACCCAGTCAGCTCCTTCCGGTGGGCGCGGGGCATGACTATCGTCGCCGCACTTATGACTG
TCTTCTTTATCATGCAACTCGTAGGACAGGTGCCGGCAGCGCTCTGGGTCATTTTCGGCGAGGACCGCTT
TCGCTGGAGCGCGACGATGATCGGCCTGTCGCTTGCGGTATTCGGAATCTTGCACGCCCTCGCTCAAGCC
TTCGTCACTGGTCCCGCCACCAAACGTTTCGGCGAGAAGCAGGCCATTATCGCCGGCATGGCGGCCGACG
CGCTGGGCTACGTCTTGCTGGCGTTCGCGACGCGAGGCTGGATGGCCTTCCCCATTATGATTCTTCTCGC
TTCCGGCGGCATCGGGATGCCCGCGTTGCAGGCCATGCTGTCCAGGCAGGTAGATGACGACCATCAGGGA
CAGCTTCAAGGATCGCTCGCGGCTCTTACCAGCCAGCAAAAGGCCAGGAACCGTAAAAAGGCCGCGTTGC
TGGCGTTTTTCCATAGGCTCCGCCCCCCTGACGAGCATCACAAAAATCGACGCTCAAGTCAGAGGTGGCG
AAACCCGACAGGACTATAAAGATACCAGGCGTTTCCCCCTGGAAGCTCCCTCGTGCGCTCTCCTGTTCCG
ACCCTGCCGCTTACCGGATACCTGTCCGCCTTTCTCCCTTCGGGAAGCGTGGCGCTTTCTCAATGCTCAC
GCTGTAGGTATCTCAGTTCGGTGTAGGTCGTTCGCTCCAAGCTGGGCTGTGTGCACGAACCCCCCGTTCA
GCCCGACCGCTGCGCCTTATCCGGTAACTATCGTCTTGAGTCCAACCCGGTAAGACACGACTTATCGCCA
CTGGCAGCAGCCACTGGTAACAGGATTAGCAGAGCGAGGTATGTAGGCGGTGCTACAGAGTTCTTGAAGT
GGTGGCCTAACTACGGCTACACTAGAAGGACAGTATTTGGTATCTGCGCTCTGCTGAAGCCAGTTACCTT
CGGAAAAAGAGTTGGTAGCTCTTGATCCGGCAAACAAACCACCGCTGGTAGCGGTGGTTTTTTTGTTTGC
AAGCAGCAGATTACGCGCAGAAAAAAAGGATCTCAAGAAGATCCTTTGATCTTTTCTACGGGGTCTGACG
CTCAGTGGAACGAAAACTCACGTTAAGGGATTTTGGTCATGAGATTATCAAAAAGGATCTTCACCTAGAT
CCTTTTAAATTAAAAATGAAGTTTTAAATCAATCTAAAGTATATATGAGTAAACTTGGTCTGACAGTTAC
CAATGCTTAATCAGTGAGGCACCTATCTCAGCGATCTGTCTATTTCGTTCATCCATAGTTGCCTGACTCC
CCGTCGTGTAGATAACTACGATACGGGAGGGCTTACCATCTGGCCCCAGTGCTGCAATGATACCGCGAGA
CCCACGCTCACCGGCTCCAGATTTATCAGCAATAAACCAGCCAGCCGGAAGGGCCGAGCGCAGAAGTGGT
CCTGCAACTTTATCCGCCTCCATCCAGTCTATTAATTGTTGCCGGGAAGCTAGAGTAAGTAGTTCGCCAG
TTAATAGTTTGCGCAACGTTGTTGCCATTGCTGCAGGCATCGTGGTGTCACGCTCGTCGTTTGGTATGGC
TTCATTCAGCTCCGGTTCCCAACGATCAAGGCGAGTTACATGATCCCCCATGTTGTGCAAAAAAGCGGTT
AGCTCCTTCGGTCCTCCGATCGTTGTCAGAAGTAAGTTGGCCGCAGTGTTATCACTCATGGTTATGGCAG
CACTGCATAATTCTCTTACTGTCATGCCATCCGTAAGATGCTTTTCTGTGACTGGTGAGTACTCAACCAA
GTCATTCTGAGAATAGTGTATGCGGCGACCGAGTTGCTCTTGCCCGGCGTCAACACGGGATAATACCGCG
CCACATAGCAGAACTTTAAAAGTGCTCATCATTGGAAAACGTTCTTCGGGGCGAAAACTCTCAAGGATCT
TACCGCTGTTGAGATCCAGTTCGATGTAACCCACTCGTGCACCCAACTGATCTTCAGCATCTTTTACTTT
CACCAGCGTTTCTGGGTGAGCAAAAACAGGAAGGCAAAATGCCGCAAAAAAGGGAATAAGGGCGACACGG
AAATGTTGAATACTCATACTCTTCCTTTTTCAATATTATTGAAGCATTTATCAGGGTTATTGTCTCATGA
GCGGATACATATTTGAATGTATTTAGAAAAATAAACAAATAGGGGTTCCGCGCACATTTCCCCGAAAAGT
GCCACCTGACGTCTAAGAAACCATTATTATCATGACATTAACCTATAAAAATAGGCGTATCACGAGGCCC
TTTCGT
